Addgene plasmid #110709: B. longum mRNA toehold switch sensor
Purpose: Toehold switch sensor to detect a species specific mRNA with GFP output
Depositing lab: James Collins. Depositing organization: Massachusetts Institute of Technology. Publication: A low-cost paper-based synthetic biology platform for analyzing gut microbiota and host biomarkers. Takahashi MK, Tan X, Dy AJ, Braff D, Akana RT, Furuta Y, Donghia N, Ananthakrishnan A, Collins JJ. Nat Commun. 2018 Aug 21;9(1):3347. doi: 10.1038/s41467-018-05864-4. PubMed 30131493.
Backbone
  Vector backbone: pCOLA
  Vector type: Synthetic Biology
Growth in bacteria
  Bacterial resistance: Kanamycin, 50 μg/mL
  Growth temperature: 37°C
  Growth strain: NEB Stable
  Copy number: Low Copy
Gene/Insert
  Gene/Insert name: B. longum species specific toehold switch sensor
  Promoter: T7
  Cloning method: Gibson Cloning
  Sequencing primers: 5′ ttcaccaccctgaattgactc
Terms and licenses: Academic/Nonprofit Terms; Industry Terms: Not Available to Industry
How to cite: B. longum mRNA toehold switch sensor was a gift from James Collins (Addgene plasmid # 110709 ; http://n2t.net/addgene:110709 ; RRID:Addgene_110709)
