[The description below was written by a language model from this plasmid's Addgene catalogue record and pLannotate feature annotations shown in this document.]
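Description:
B. longum mRNA toehold switch sensor is a low-copy synthetic-biology plasmid of about 4.2 kb built on the pCOLA backbone. It replicates in E. coli from the ColA origin, which is compatible with other common origins and so allows co-maintenance with additional plasmids. Selection is by kanamycin through an aph(3')-Ia aminoglycoside phosphotransferase gene driven by a bla-type promoter. The backbone also carries lacI with its own promoter, as is usual for T7-based pCOLA vectors, plus short remnants annotated as a CAP binding site, a tetracycline-resistance fragment and a partial AmpR promoter, which appear to be backbone leftovers rather than functional parts.

The payload is a single T7 transcription unit. A T7 promoter is followed by roughly 100 nt of unannotated sequence, which is where the toehold switch riboregulator would be expected to lie, although the feature tables do not mark it. Next come a fluorescent protein reading frame, a fragment of an ssrA (LVA) degradation tag and a T7 terminator. The automated annotation labels the reporter hfriFP, whereas the catalogue entry describes the output as GFP; the ~714 nt frame fits a GFP-type reporter, and the annotated name may simply be a closest database match.

In a toehold switch, a hairpin in the 5′ leader sequesters the ribosome binding site and start codon. A complementary trigger RNA, here a species-specific Bifidobacterium longum mRNA, binds the exposed toehold and unwinds the hairpin, allowing the reporter to be translated. The ssrA tag would promote reporter turnover in cells. The associated publication places this sensor in a paper-based platform for analysing gut microbiota. The depositor and sequencing-derived records differ by one nucleotide in length and have identical feature layouts.
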