Features (pLannotate 1.2.2; 12 found; start..end, strand, type, name):
     34..52      +  promoter       T7 promoter: promoter for bacteriophage T7 RNA polymerase
    151..864     +  CDS            hfriFP: hfriFP is a fluorescent protein published in 2013, derived from Herbaspirillum frisingense.
    874..894     +  CDS            ssrA tag (LVA) (fragment): C-terminal peptide that mediates degradation in bacteria through the ClpXP and ClpAP proteases (McGinness et al., 2006) mutant LVA variant that confers accelerated degradation under some conditions (Andersen et al., 1998)
    972..1019    +  terminator     T7 terminator: transcription terminator for bacteriophage T7 RNA polymerase
   1183..1240    +  promoter       AmpR promoter (fragment): bla
   1249..2064    -  CDS            KanR: aminoglycoside phosphotransferase; aph(3')-Ia; confers resistance to kanamycin in bacteria or G418 (Geneticin®) in eukaryotes
   2065..2156    -  promoter       AmpR promoter: bla
   2174..2809    -  rep_origin     ColA ori: Plasmids containing the ColA origin of replication can be propagated in E. coli cells that contain additional plasmids with compatible origins.
   2894..2958    -  CDS            TcR (fragment): tetracycline efflux protein; tet; confers resistance to tetracycline
   2973..2994    -  protein_bind   CAP binding site: CAP binding activates transcription in the presence of cAMP. E. coli catabolite activator protein
   3007..4089    -  CDS            lacI: lac repressor; lacI; The lac repressor binds to the lac operator to inhibit transcription in E. coli. This inhibition can be relieved by adding lactose or isopropyl-β-D-thiogalactopyranoside (IPTG).
   4090..4167    -  promoter       lacI promoter: lacI
>Addgene plasmid #110709 | B. longum mRNA toehold switch sensor | depositor full sequence | sequence record 212147 | B. longum mRNA toehold switch sensor sequence 4192 bps
AAGTCTAACGCTGCTCTGGGCTAACTGTCGCGCTAATACGACTCACTATAGGGAGGTTCTTGTGCATCAA
TGTTCAGCGCCTTATCTACGGACTTTAGAACAGAGGAGATAAAGATGGTAGATAAGGCAAACCTGGCGGC
AGCGCAAAAGATGCGTAAAGGAGAAGAACTTTTCACTGGAGTTGTCCCAATTCTTGTTGAATTAGATGGT
GATGTTAATGGGCACAAATTTTCTGTCAGTGGAGAGGGTGAAGGTGATGCAACATACGGAAAACTTACCC
TTAAATTTATTTGCACTACTGGAAAACTACCTGTTCCGTGGCCAACACTTGTCACTACTTTCGGTTATGG
TGTTCAATGCTTTGCGAGATACCCAGATCACATGAAACAGCATGACTTTTTCAAGAGTGCCATGCCCGAA
GGTTACGTACAGGAAAGAACTATATTTTTCAAAGATGACGGGAACTACAAGACACGTGCTGAAGTCAAGT
TTGAAGGTGATACCCTTGTTAATAGAATCGAGTTAAAAGGTATTGATTTTAAAGAAGATGGAAACATTCT
TGGACACAAATTGGAATACAACTATAACTCACACAATGTATACATCATGGCAGACAAACAAAAGAATGGA
ATCAAAGTTAACTTCAAAATTAGACACAACATTGAAGATGGAAGCGTTCAACTAGCAGACCATTATCAAC
AAAATACTCCGATTGGCGATGGCCCTGTCCTTTTACCAGACAACCATTACCTGTCCACACAATCTGCCCT
TTCGAAAGATCCCAACGAAAAGAGAGACCACATGGTCCTTCTTGAGTTTGTAACCGCTGCTGGGATTACA
CATGGCATGGATGAACTATACAAAAGGCCTGCAGCAAACGACGAAAACTACGCTGCATCAGTTTAATAAG
ATAAACCAGAGCGGCACGGCAAGCAGAGTATACGAGATTCGGTAGCCACCGCTGAGCATAACTAGCATAA
CCCCTTGGGGCCTCTAAACGGGTCTTGAGGGGTTTTTTGCTGAAACCTCAGGCATTTGAGAAGCACACGG
TCACACTGCTTCCGGTAGTCAATAAACCGGTAAACCAGCAATAGACATAAGCGGCTATTTAACGACCCTG
CCCTGAACCGACGACAAGCTGACGACCGGGTCTCCGCAAGTGGCACTTTTCGGGGAAATGTGCGCGGAAC
CCCTATTTGTTTATTTTTCTAAATACATTCAAATATGTATCCGCTCATGAATTAATTCTTAGAAAAACTC
ATCGAGCATCAAATGAAACTGCAATTTATTCATATCAGGATTATCAATACCATATTTTTGAAAAAGCCGT
TTCTGTAATGAAGGAGAAAACTCACCGAGGCAGTTCCATAGGATGGCAAGATCCTGGTATCGGTCTGCGA
TTCCGACTCGTCCAACATCAATACAACCTATTAATTTCCCCTCGTCAAAAATAAGGTTATCAAGTGAGAA
ATCACCATGAGTGACGACTGAATCCGGTGAGAATGGCAAAAGTTTATGCATTTCTTTCCAGACTTGTTCA
ACAGGCCAGCCATTACGCTCGTCATCAAAATCACTCGCATCAACCAAACCGTTATTCATTCGTGATTGCG
CCTGAGCGAGACGAAATACGCGGTCGCTGTTAAAAGGACAATTACAAACAGGAATCGAATGCAACCGGCG
CAGGAACACTGCCAGCGCATCAACAATATTTTCACCTGAATCAGGATATTCTTCTAATACCTGGAATGCT
GTTTTCCCGGGGATCGCAGTGGTGAGTAACCATGCATCATCAGGAGTACGGATAAAATGCTTGATGGTCG
GAAGAGGCATAAATTCCGTCAGCCAGTTTAGTCTGACCATCTCATCTGTAACATCATTGGCAACGCTACC
TTTGCCATGTTTCAGAAACAACTCTGGCGCATCGGGCTTCCCATACAATCGATAGATTGTCGCACCTGAT
TGCCCGACATTATCGCGAGCCCATTTATACCCATATAAATCAGCATCCATGTTGGAATTTAATCGCGGCC
TAGAGCAAGACGTTTCCCGTTGAATATGGCTCATACTCTTCCTTTTTCAATATTATTGAAGCATTTATCA
GGGTTATTGTCTCATGAGCGGATACATATTTGAATGTATTTAGAAAAATAAACAAATAGGCATGCTAGCG
CAGAAACGTCCTAGAAGATGCCAGGAGGATACTTAGCAGAGAGACAATAAGGCCGGAGCGAAGCCGTTTT
TCCATAGGCTCCGCCCCCCTGACGAACATCACGAAATCTGACGCTCAAATCAGTGGTGGCGAAACCCGAC
AGGACTATAAAGATACCAGGCGTTTCCCCCTGATGGCTCCCTCTTGCGCTCTCCTGTTCCCGTCCTGCGG
CGTCCGTGTTGTGGTGGAGGCTTTACCCAAATCACCACGTCCCGTTCCGTGTAGACAGTTCGCTCCAAGC
TGGGCTGTGTGCAAGAACCCCCCGTTCAGCCCGACTGCTGCGCCTTATCCGGTAACTATCATCTTGAGTC
CAACCCGGAAAGACACGACAAAACGCCACTGGCAGCAGCCATTGGTAACTGAGAATTAGTGGATTTAGAT
ATCGAGAGTCTTGAAGTGGTGGCCTAACAGAGGCTACACTGAAAGGACAGTATTTGGTATCTGCGCTCCA
CTAAAGCCAGTTACCAGGTTAAGCAGTTCCCCAACTGACTTAACCTTCGATCAAACCGCCTCCCCAGGCG
GTTTTTTCGTTTACAGAGCAGGAGATTACGACGATCGTAAAAGGATCTCAAGAAGATCCTTTACGGATTC
CCGACACCATCACTCTAGATTTCAGTGCAATTTATCTCTTCAAATGTAGCACCTGAAGTCAGCCCCATAC
GATATAAGTTGTAATTCTCATGTTAGTCATGCCCCGCGCCCACCGGAAGGAGCTGACTGGGTTGAAGGCT
CTCAAGGGCATCGGTCGAGATCCCGGTGCCTAATGAGTGAGCTAACTTACATTAATTGCGTTGCGCTCAC
TGCCCGCTTTCCAGTCGGGAAACCTGTCGTGCCAGCTGCATTAATGAATCGGCCAACGCGCGGGGAGAGG
CGGTTTGCGTATTGGGCGCCAGGGTGGTTTTTCTTTTCACCAGTGAGACGGGCAACAGCTGATTGCCCTT
CACCGCCTGGCCCTGAGAGAGTTGCAGCAAGCGGTCCACGCTGGTTTGCCCCAGCAGGCGAAAATCCTGT
TTGATGGTGGTTAACGGCGGGATATAACATGAGCTGTCTTCGGTATCGTCGTATCCCACTACCGAGATGT
CCGCACCAACGCGCAGCCCGGACTCGGTAATGGCGCGCATTGCGCCCAGCGCCATCTGATCGTTGGCAAC
CAGCATCGCAGTGGGAACGATGCCCTCATTCAGCATTTGCATGGTTTGTTGAAAACCGGACATGGCACTC
CAGTCGCCTTCCCGTTCCGCTATCGGCTGAATTTGATTGCGAGTGAGATATTTATGCCAGCCAGCCAGAC
GCAGACGCGCCGAGACAGAACTTAATGGGCCCGCTAACAGCGCGATTTGCTGGTGACCCAATGCGACCAG
ATGCTCCACGCCCAGTCGCGTACCGTCTTCATGGGAGAAAATAATACTGTTGATGGGTGTCTGGTCAGAG
ACATCAAGAAATAACGCCGGAACATTAGTGCAGGCAGCTTCCACAGCAATGGCATCCTGGTCATCCAGCG
GATAGTTAATGATCAGCCCACTGACGCGTTGCGCGAGAAGATTGTGCACCGCCGCTTTACAGGCTTCGAC
GCCGCTTCGTTCTACCATCGACACCACCACGCTGGCACCCAGTTGATCGGCGCGAGATTTAATCGCCGCG
ACAATTTGCGACGGCGCGTGCAGGGCCAGACTGGAGGTGGCAACGCCAATCAGCAACGACTGTTTGCCCG
CCAGTTGTTGTGCCACGCGGTTGGGAATGTAATTCAGCTCCGCCATCGCCGCTTCCACTTTTTCCCGCGT
TTTCGCAGAAACGTGGCTGGCCTGGTTCACCACGCGGGAAACGGTCTGATAAGAGACACCGGCATACTCT
GCGACATCGTATAACGTTACTGGTTTCACATTCACCACCCTGAATTGACTCTCTTCCGGGCGCTATCATG
CCATACCGCGAAAGGTTTTGCGCCATTCGATGGTGTCCGGGATCTCGACGCTCTCCCTTATG
