Features (pLannotate 1.2.2; 12 found; start..end, strand, type, name):
     34..52      +  promoter       T7 promoter: promoter for bacteriophage T7 RNA polymerase
    151..864     +  CDS            hfriFP: hfriFP is a fluorescent protein published in 2013, derived from Herbaspirillum frisingense.
    874..894     +  CDS            ssrA tag (LVA) (fragment): C-terminal peptide that mediates degradation in bacteria through the ClpXP and ClpAP proteases (McGinness et al., 2006) mutant LVA variant that confers accelerated degradation under some conditions (Andersen et al., 1998)
    973..1020    +  terminator     T7 terminator: transcription terminator for bacteriophage T7 RNA polymerase
   1184..1241    +  promoter       AmpR promoter (fragment): bla
   1250..2065    -  CDS            KanR: aminoglycoside phosphotransferase; aph(3')-Ia; confers resistance to kanamycin in bacteria or G418 (Geneticin®) in eukaryotes
   2066..2157    -  promoter       AmpR promoter: bla
   2175..2810    -  rep_origin     ColA ori: Plasmids containing the ColA origin of replication can be propagated in E. coli cells that contain additional plasmids with compatible origins.
   2895..2959    -  CDS            TcR (fragment): tetracycline efflux protein; tet; confers resistance to tetracycline
   2974..2995    -  protein_bind   CAP binding site: CAP binding activates transcription in the presence of cAMP. E. coli catabolite activator protein
   3008..4090    -  CDS            lacI: lac repressor; lacI; The lac repressor binds to the lac operator to inhibit transcription in E. coli. This inhibition can be relieved by adding lactose or isopropyl-β-D-thiogalactopyranoside (IPTG).
   4091..4168    -  promoter       lacI promoter: lacI
>Addgene plasmid #110709 | B. longum mRNA toehold switch sensor | addgene full sequence | sequence record 217914 | Addgene NGS Result
AAGTCTAACGCTGCTCTGGGCTAACTGTCGCGCTAATACGACTCACTATAGGGAGGTTCTTGTGCATCAA
TGTTCAGCGCCTTATCTACGGACTTTAGAACAGAGGAGATAAAGATGGTAGATAAGGCAAACCTGGCGGC
AGCGCAAAAGATGCGTAAAGGAGAAGAACTTTTCACTGGAGTTGTCCCAATTCTTGTTGAATTAGATGGT
GATGTTAATGGGCACAAATTTTCTGTCAGTGGAGAGGGTGAAGGTGATGCAACATACGGAAAACTTACCC
TTAAATTTATTTGCACTACTGGAAAACTACCTGTTCCGTGGCCAACACTTGTCACTACTTTCGGTTATGG
TGTTCAATGCTTTGCGAGATACCCAGATCACATGAAACAGCATGACTTTTTCAAGAGTGCCATGCCCGAA
GGTTACGTACAGGAAAGAACTATATTTTTCAAAGATGACGGGAACTACAAGACACGTGCTGAAGTCAAGT
TTGAAGGTGATACCCTTGTTAATAGAATCGAGTTAAAAGGTATTGATTTTAAAGAAGATGGAAACATTCT
TGGACACAAATTGGAATACAACTATAACTCACACAATGTATACATCATGGCAGACAAACAAAAGAATGGA
ATCAAAGTTAACTTCAAAATTAGACACAACATTGAAGATGGAAGCGTTCAACTAGCAGACCATTATCAAC
AAAATACTCCGATTGGCGATGGCCCTGTCCTTTTACCAGACAACCATTACCTGTCCACACAATCTGCCCT
TTCGAAAGATCCCAACGAAAAGAGAGACCACATGGTCCTTCTTGAGTTTGTAACCGCTGCTGGGATTACA
CATGGCATGGATGAACTATACAAAAGGCCTGCAGCAAACGACGAAAACTACGCTGCATCAGTTTAATAAG
ATAAACCAGAGCGGCACGGCAAGCAGAGTATACGAGATTCGGTAGCCACCGCTGAGCAATAACTAGCATA
ACCCCTTGGGGCCTCTAAACGGGTCTTGAGGGGTTTTTTGCTGAAACCTCAGGCATTTGAGAAGCACACG
GTCACACTGCTTCCGGTAGTCAATAAACCGGTAAACCAGCAATAGACATAAGCGGCTATTTAACGACCCT
GCCCTGAACCGACGACAAGCTGACGACCGGGTCTCCGCAAGTGGCACTTTTCGGGGAAATGTGCGCGGAA
CCCCTATTTGTTTATTTTTCTAAATACATTCAAATATGTATCCGCTCATGAATTAATTCTTAGAAAAACT
CATCGAGCATCAAATGAAACTGCAATTTATTCATATCAGGATTATCAATACCATATTTTTGAAAAAGCCG
TTTCTGTAATGAAGGAGAAAACTCACCGAGGCAGTTCCATAGGATGGCAAGATCCTGGTATCGGTCTGCG
ATTCCGACTCGTCCAACATCAATACAACCTATTAATTTCCCCTCGTCAAAAATAAGGTTATCAAGTGAGA
AATCACCATGAGTGACGACTGAATCCGGTGAGAATGGCAAAAGTTTATGCATTTCTTTCCAGACTTGTTC
AACAGGCCAGCCATTACGCTCGTCATCAAAATCACTCGCATCAACCAAACCGTTATTCATTCGTGATTGC
GCCTGAGCGAGACGAAATACGCGGTCGCTGTTAAAAGGACAATTACAAACAGGAATCGAATGCAACCGGC
GCAGGAACACTGCCAGCGCATCAACAATATTTTCACCTGAATCAGGATATTCTTCTAATACCTGGAATGC
TGTTTTCCCGGGGATCGCAGTGGTGAGTAACCATGCATCATCAGGAGTACGGATAAAATGCTTGATGGTC
GGAAGAGGCATAAATTCCGTCAGCCAGTTTAGTCTGACCATCTCATCTGTAACATCATTGGCAACGCTAC
CTTTGCCATGTTTCAGAAACAACTCTGGCGCATCGGGCTTCCCATACAATCGATAGATTGTCGCACCTGA
TTGCCCGACATTATCGCGAGCCCATTTATACCCATATAAATCAGCATCCATGTTGGAATTTAATCGCGGC
CTAGAGCAAGACGTTTCCCGTTGAATATGGCTCATACTCTTCCTTTTTCAATATTATTGAAGCATTTATC
AGGGTTATTGTCTCATGAGCGGATACATATTTGAATGTATTTAGAAAAATAAACAAATAGGCATGCTAGC
GCAGAAACGTCCTAGAAGATGCCAGGAGGATACTTAGCAGAGAGACAATAAGGCCGGAGCGAAGCCGTTT
TTCCATAGGCTCCGCCCCCCTGACGAACATCACGAAATCTGACGCTCAAATCAGTGGTGGCGAAACCCGA
CAGGACTATAAAGATACCAGGCGTTTCCCCCTGATGGCTCCCTCTTGCGCTCTCCTGTTCCCGTCCTGCG
GCGTCCGTGTTGTGGTGGAGGCTTTACCCAAATCACCACGTCCCGTTCCGTGTAGACAGTTCGCTCCAAG
CTGGGCTGTGTGCAAGAACCCCCCGTTCAGCCCGACTGCTGCGCCTTATCCGGTAACTATCATCTTGAGT
CCAACCCGGAAAGACACGACAAAACGCCACTGGCAGCAGCCATTGGTAACTGAGAATTAGTGGATTTAGA
TATCGAGAGTCTTGAAGTGGTGGCCTAACAGAGGCTACACTGAAAGGACAGTATTTGGTATCTGCGCTCC
ACTAAAGCCAGTTACCAGGTTAAGCAGTTCCCCAACTGACTTAACCTTCGATCAAACCGCCTCCCCAGGC
GGTTTTTTCGTTTACAGAGCAGGAGATTACGACGATCGTAAAAGGATCTCAAGAAGATCCTTTACGGATT
CCCGACACCATCACTCTAGATTTCAGTGCAATTTATCTCTTCAAATGTAGCACCTGAAGTCAGCCCCATA
CGATATAAGTTGTAATTCTCATGTTAGTCATGCCCCGCGCCCACCGGAAGGAGCTGACTGGGTTGAAGGC
TCTCAAGGGCATCGGTCGAGATCCCGGTGCCTAATGAGTGAGCTAACTTACATTAATTGCGTTGCGCTCA
CTGCCCGCTTTCCAGTCGGGAAACCTGTCGTGCCAGCTGCATTAATGAATCGGCCAACGCGCGGGGAGAG
GCGGTTTGCGTATTGGGCGCCAGGGTGGTTTTTCTTTTCACCAGTGAGACGGGCAACAGCTGATTGCCCT
TCACCGCCTGGCCCTGAGAGAGTTGCAGCAAGCGGTCCACGCTGGTTTGCCCCAGCAGGCGAAAATCCTG
TTTGATGGTGGTTAACGGCGGGATATAACATGAGCTGTCTTCGGTATCGTCGTATCCCACTACCGAGATG
TCCGCACCAACGCGCAGCCCGGACTCGGTAATGGCGCGCATTGCGCCCAGCGCCATCTGATCGTTGGCAA
CCAGCATCGCAGTGGGAACGATGCCCTCATTCAGCATTTGCATGGTTTGTTGAAAACCGGACATGGCACT
CCAGTCGCCTTCCCGTTCCGCTATCGGCTGAATTTGATTGCGAGTGAGATATTTATGCCAGCCAGCCAGA
CGCAGACGCGCCGAGACAGAACTTAATGGGCCCGCTAACAGCGCGATTTGCTGGTGACCCAATGCGACCA
GATGCTCCACGCCCAGTCGCGTACCGTCTTCATGGGAGAAAATAATACTGTTGATGGGTGTCTGGTCAGA
GACATCAAGAAATAACGCCGGAACATTAGTGCAGGCAGCTTCCACAGCAATGGCATCCTGGTCATCCAGC
GGATAGTTAATGATCAGCCCACTGACGCGTTGCGCGAGAAGATTGTGCACCGCCGCTTTACAGGCTTCGA
CGCCGCTTCGTTCTACCATCGACACCACCACGCTGGCACCCAGTTGATCGGCGCGAGATTTAATCGCCGC
GACAATTTGCGACGGCGCGTGCAGGGCCAGACTGGAGGTGGCAACGCCAATCAGCAACGACTGTTTGCCC
GCCAGTTGTTGTGCCACGCGGTTGGGAATGTAATTCAGCTCCGCCATCGCCGCTTCCACTTTTTCCCGCG
TTTTCGCAGAAACGTGGCTGGCCTGGTTCACCACGCGGGAAACGGTCTGATAAGAGACACCGGCATACTC
TGCGACATCGTATAACGTTACTGGTTTCACATTCACCACCCTGAATTGACTCTCTTCCGGGCGCTATCAT
GCCATACCGCGAAAGGTTTTGCGCCATTCGATGGTGTCCGGGATCTCGACGCTCTCCCTTATG
